Addgene plasmid #78902: pAct:MS2-p65-HSF
Purpose: Expresses MS2-p65-HSF under actin promoter for SAM CRISPRa in Drosophila cells
Depositing lab: Norbert Perrimon. Depositing organization: Harvard Medical School. Publication: Comparison of Cas9 activators in multiple species. Chavez A, Tuttle M, Pruitt BW, Ewen-Campen B, Chari R, Ter-Ovanesyan D, Haque SJ, Cecchi RJ, Kowal EJ, Buchthal J, Housden BE, Perrimon N, Collins JJ, Church G. Nat Methods. 2016 May 23. doi: 10.1038/nmeth.3871. PubMed 27214048.
Backbone
  Vector backbone: pAWG
  Vector type: Insect Expression, CRISPR
Growth in bacteria
  Bacterial resistance: Ampicillin, 100 μg/mL
  Growth temperature: 37°C
  Growth strain: DH5alpha
  Copy number: Unknown
Gene/Insert
  Gene/Insert name: MS2-p65-HSF
  Insert size (bp): 2523
  Promoter: pActin (Drosophila)
  Cloning method: Gibson Cloning
  Sequencing primers: 5′ TTTGAACGCGACTTGAGAGC
Resource information
  A portion of this plasmid was derived from a plasmid made by: MS2-p65-HSF cloned from Addgene 61426 into vector for Actin-driven expression in Drosophila cells
Terms and licenses: Academic/Nonprofit Terms; Industry Terms: Not Available to Industry
How to cite: pAct:MS2-p65-HSF was a gift from Norbert Perrimon (Addgene plasmid # 78902 ; http://n2t.net/addgene:78902 ; RRID:Addgene_78902)
