[The description below was written by a language model from this plasmid's Addgene catalogue record and pLannotate feature annotations shown in this document.]
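Description:
pAct:MS2-p65-HSF is an insect-cell expression plasmid built on the pAWG backbone, a Gateway-type Drosophila vector, and supplies the activator component of the SAM (synergistic activation mediator) CRISPRa system in Drosophila cells. It is propagated in E. coli through a high-copy ColE1/pUC-type origin and selected with ampicillin via the β-lactamase gene. The annotated sequence is 8,758 nt.

Expression is driven by the Drosophila melanogaster actin 5C (Ac5) promoter, a strong constitutive promoter in fly cell lines. Downstream, between attB1 and attB2 Gateway recombination sites, lies the roughly 2.5 kb insert, which was transferred by Gibson cloning from an earlier mammalian SAM plasmid. It encodes the bacteriophage MS2 coat protein followed by an activation-domain fragment of mouse NF-κB p65 (RelA) and the C-terminal activation domain of human HSF1. In the SAM approach, the MS2 coat protein binds MS2 RNA hairpins engineered into the guide RNA scaffold, so the p65-HSF1 activation domains are recruited to the promoter targeted by a dCas9 complex and boost transcription of the endogenous gene. The insert also carries a hygromycin phosphotransferase coding sequence (annotated as a fragment) after HSF1. The record does not state how it is linked to the activator or whether it is used for selection in fly cells.

Beyond attB2 the backbone contributes an EGFP coding sequence, the C-terminal tag of pAWG, followed by SV40 small t intron and polyadenylation sequences. The record does not indicate whether EGFP is translated in frame with the insert. The short lacI and λ Exo fragments are probably backbone remnants or annotation artefacts.
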