Features (pLannotate 1.2.2; 18 found; start..end, strand, type, name):
      1..54      +  CDS            lacI (fragment): lac repressor; lacI; The lac repressor binds to the lac operator to inhibit transcription in E. coli. This inhibition can be relieved by adding lactose or isopropyl-β-D-thiogalactopyranoside (IPTG).
    140..2649    +  promoter       Ac5 promoter: Drosophila melanogaster actin 5C promoter
   2667..2691    +  protein_bind   attB1: mutant version of attB; recombination site for the Gateway® BP reaction BP Clonase™
   2703..3092    +  CDS            CAPSD_BPMS2: Experimental evidence at protein level: Swiss-Prot protein existence level 1. Acts as a translational repressor of viral replicase synthesis late in infection. This latter function is the result of capsid protein interaction with an RNA hairpin which contains the replicase ribosome-binding site. From Escherichia phage MS2 (Bacteriophage MS2).
   3183..3725    +  CDS            Rela (fragment): TF65_MOUSE - Also known as Nfkb3. Experimental evidence at protein level: Swiss-Prot protein existence level 1. NF-kappa-B is a pleiotropic transcription factor present in almost all cell types and is the endpoint of a series of signal transduction events that are initiated by a vast array of stimuli related to many biological processes such as inflammation, immunity, differentiation, cell growth, tumorigenesis and apoptosis. NF-kappa-B is a homo- or heterodimeric complex formed by the Rel-like domain- containing proteins RELA/p65, RELB, NFKB1/p105, NFKB1/p50, REL and NFKB2/p52. The heterodime
   3750..4121    +  CDS            HSF1: C-terminal activation domain from the human heat shock transcription factor HSF1
   4194..5215    +  CDS            HygR (fragment): hygromycin B phosphotransferase confers resistance to hygromycin
   5227..5251    -  protein_bind   attB2: mutant version of attB; recombination site for the Gateway® BP reaction BP Clonase™
   5265..5981    +  CDS            EGFP: EGFP is a basic (constitutively fluorescent) green fluorescent protein published in 1996, derived from Aequorea victoria. It is reported to be a rapidly-maturing weak dimer with moderate acid sensitivity.
   6010..6084    +  CDS            small t antigen (fragment): SV40 (simian virus 40) small t antigen
   6086..6151    +  intron         small t intron: SV40 (simian virus 40) small t antigen intron
   6281..6301    +  CDS            SV40 NLS: nuclear localization signal of SV40 (simian virus 40) large T antigen
   6620..6703    +  CDS            large T antigen (fragment): large T antigen from SV40 (simian virus 40)
   6726..6860    +  polyA_signal   SV40 poly(A) signal: SV40 polyadenylation signal
   6878..6940    -  CDS            Exo (fragment): 5' to 3' double-stranded DNA exonuclease in the λ Red system; exo; creates 3' single-stranded DNA tails
   6939..6956    +  promoter       AmpR promoter (fragment): bla
   6957..7817    +  CDS            AmpR: β-lactamase; bla; confers resistance to ampicillin, carbenicillin, and related antibiotics
   7988..8576    +  rep_origin     ori: high-copy-number ColE1/pMB1/pBR322/pUC origin of replication
>Addgene plasmid #78902 | pAct:MS2-p65-HSF | depositor full sequence | sequence record 147551 | pAct:MS2-p65-HSF sequence 8758 bps
GCGCCCAATACGCAAACCGCCTCTCCCCGCGCGTTGGCCGATTCATTAATGCAGGCAACTCGTGAAAGGT
AGGCGGATCAGCGGCCGCAGCATGCAATTCTATATTCTAAAAACACAAATGATACTTCTAAAAAAAAATC
ATGAATGGCATCAACTCTGAATCAAATCTTTGCAGATGCACCTACTTCTCATTTCCACTGTCACATCATT
TTTCCAGATCTCGCTGCCTGTTATGTGGCCCACAAACCAAGACACGTTTTATGGCCATTAAAGCTGGCTG
ATCGTCGCCAAACACCAAATACATAATGAATATGTACACATTCGAGAAAGAAGCGATCAAAGAAGCGTCT
TCGGGCGGAGTAGGAGAATGCGGAGGAGAAGGAGAACGAGCTGATCTAGTATCTCTCCACAATCCAATGC
CAACTGACCAACTGGCCATATTCGGAGCAATTTGAAGCCAATTTCCATCGCCTGGCGATCGCTCCATTCT
TGGCTATATGTTTTTCACCGTTACCCGGGGCCATTTTCAAAGACTCGTCGGCAAGATAAGATTGTGTCAC
TCGCTGTCTCTCTTCATTTGTCGAAGAATGCTGAGGAATTTCGCGATGACGTCGGCGAGTATTTTGAAGA
ATGAGAATAATTTGTATTTATACGAAAATCAGTTAGTGGAATTTTCTACAAAAACATGTTATCTATAGAT
AATTTTGTTGCAAAATATGTTGACTATGACAAAGATTGTATGTATATACCTTTAATGTATTCTCATTTTC
TTATGTATTTATAATGGCAATGATGATACTGATGATATTTTAAGATGATGCCAGACCAAAAGGCTTGAAT
TTCTGCGTCTTTTGCCGAACGCAGTGCATGTGCAATTGTTGTTTTTTGGAATATTCAATTTTCGGACTGT
CCGCTTTGATTTCAGTTTCTTGGCTTATTCAAAAAGCAAAGTAAAGCCAAAAAAGCGAGATGGCAATACC
AAATGCGGCAAAACGGTAGTGGAAGGAAAGGGGTGCGGGGCAGCGGAAGGAAGGGTGGGGCGGGGCGTGG
CGGGGTCTGTGGCTGGGCGCGACGTCACCGACGTTGGAGCCACTCCTTTGACCATGTGTGCGTGTGTGTA
TTATTCGTGTCTCGCCACTCGCCGGTTGTTTTTTTCTTTTTATGCTGCGCTCTCTCTAGCGCCATCTCGC
TTACGCATGCTCAACGCACCGCATGTTGCCGTTTCCTTTTATGCGTCATTTTGGCTCGAAATAGGCAATT
ATTTAAACAAAGATTAGTCAACGAAAACGCTAAAATAAATAAGTCTACAATATGGTTACTTATTGCCATG
TGTGTGCAGCCAACGATAGCAACAAAAGCAACAACACAGGTGGCTTTCCCTCTTTCACTTTTTGTTTGCA
AGCCGCGTGCGAGCAAGACGGCACGACCGGCAAACGCAATTACGCTGACAAAGAGCAGACGAAGTTTTGG
CGAAAAACATCAAGGCGCCTGATACGAATGCATTTGCAATAACAATTGCGATATTTAATATTGTTTATGA
AGCTGTTTGACTTCAAAACACACAAAAAAAAAAATAAAACAAATTATTTGAAAGAGAATTAGGAATCGGA
CGCTTATCGTTAGGGTAACAACAAGAAATGCTTACTGAGTCACAGCCTCTGGAAAACTGCCGCAAGCCAG
AGAGAGAGAGAAAAAGAGGGAGAGCAGCTTAGACCGCATGTGCTTGTGTGTGAGGCGTCTCTCTCTTCGT
CTCTGTTGCGCAAACGCATAGACTGCACTGAGAAAATCGATTACCTATTTTTTATGAATGAATATTTGCA
CTATTACTATTCAAAACTATTAAGATAGCAATCACATTCAATAGCCAAATACTATACCACCTGAGCGATG
CAACGAAATGATCAATTTGAGCAAAAATGCTGCATATTTAGGACGGCATCATTATAGAAATGCTTCTTGC
TGTGTACTTTTCTCTCGTCTGGCAGCTGTTTCGCCGTTATTGTTAAAACCGGCTTAAGTTAGGTGTGTTT
TCTACGACTAGTGAATGCCCTACTAGAAGATGTGTGTTGCACAAAATGTCCCTGGAATAACCAATTTGAA
GTGCAGATAGCAGTAAACGTAAGCTAATATGAATATTATTTAACTGTAATGTTTTAATATCGCTGGACAT
TACTAATAAACCCACTATAAACACATGTACATATGTATGTTTTGGCATACAATGAGTAGTTGGGGAAAAA
ATGTGTAAAAGCACCGTGACCATCACAGCATAAAGATAACCAGCTGAAGTATCGAATATGAGTAACCCCC
AAATTGAATCACATGCCGCAACTGATAGGACCCATGGAAGTACACTCTTCATGGCGATATACAAGACACA
CACAAGCACGAACACCCAGTTGCGGAGGAAATTCTCCGTAAATGAAAACCCAATCGGCGAACAATTCATA
CCCATATATGGTAAAAGTTTTGAACGCGACTTGAGAGCGGAGAGCATTGCGGCTGATAAGGTTTTAGCGC
TAAGCGGGCTTTATAAAACGGGCTGCGGGACCAGTTTTCATATCACTACCGTTTGAGTTCTTGTGCTGTG
TGGATACTCCTCCCGACACAAAGCCGCTCCATCAGCCAGCAGTCGTCTAATCCAGAGACCCCGGATCCAG
ATATCGACAAGTTTGTACAAAAAAGCAGGCTACAAAGCCACCATGGCTTCAAACTTTACTCAGTTCGTGC
TCGTGGACAATGGTGGGACAGGGGATGTGACAGTGGCTCCTTCTAATTTCGCTAATGGGGTGGCAGAGTG
GATCAGCTCCAACTCACGGAGCCAGGCCTACAAGGTGACATGCAGCGTCAGGCAGTCTAGTGCCCAGAAG
AGAAAGTATACCATCAAGGTGGAGGTCCCCAAAGTGGCTACCCAGACAGTGGGCGGAGTCGAACTGCCTG
TCGCCGCTTGGAGGTCCTACCTGAACATGGAGCTCACTATCCCAATTTTCGCTACCAATTCTGACTGTGA
ACTCATCGTGAAGGCAATGCAGGGGCTCCTCAAAGACGGTAATCCTATCCCTTCCGCCATCGCCGCTAAC
TCAGGTATCTACAGCGCTGGAGGAGGTGGAAGCGGAGGAGGAGGAAGCGGAGGAGGAGGTAGCGGACCTA
AGAAAAAGAGGAAGGTGGCGGCCGCTGGATCCCCTTCAGGGCAGATCAGCAACCAGGCCCTGGCTCTGGC
CCCTAGCTCCGCTCCAGTGCTGGCCCAGACTATGGTGCCCTCTAGTGCTATGGTGCCTCTGGCCCAGCCA
CCTGCTCCAGCCCCTGTGCTGACCCCAGGACCACCCCAGTCACTGAGCGCTCCAGTGCCCAAGTCTACAC
AGGCCGGCGAGGGGACTCTGAGTGAAGCTCTGCTGCACCTGCAGTTCGACGCTGATGAGGACCTGGGAGC
TCTGCTGGGGAACAGCACCGATCCCGGAGTGTTCACAGATCTGGCCTCCGTGGACAACTCTGAGTTTCAG
CAGCTGCTGAATCAGGGCGTGTCCATGTCTCATAGTACAGCCGAACCAATGCTGATGGAGTACCCCGAAG
CCATTACCCGGCTGGTGACCGGCAGCCAGCGGCCCCCCGACCCCGCTCCAACTCCCCTGGGAACCAGCGG
CCTGCCTAATGGGCTGTCCGGAGATGAAGACTTCTCAAGCATCGCTGATATGGACTTTAGTGCCCTGCTG
TCACAGATTTCCTCTAGTGGGCAGGGAGGAGGTGGAAGCGGCTTCAGCGTGGACACCAGTGCCCTGCTGG
ACCTGTTCAGCCCCTCGGTGACCGTGCCCGACATGAGCCTGCCTGACCTTGACAGCAGCCTGGCCAGTAT
CCAAGAGCTCCTGTCTCCCCAGGAGCCCCCCAGGCCTCCCGAGGCAGAGAACAGCAGCCCGGATTCAGGG
AAGCAGCTGGTGCACTACACAGCGCAGCCGCTGTTCCTGCTGGACCCCGGCTCCGTGGACACCGGGAGCA
ACGACCTGCCGGTGCTGTTTGAGCTGGGAGAGGGCTCCTACTTCTCCGAAGGGGACGGCTTCGCCGAGGA
CCCCACCATCTCCCTGCTGACAGGCTCGGAGCCTCCCAAAGCCAAGGACCCCACTGTCTCCTGTACAGGC
AGTGGAGAGGGCAGAGGAAGTCTGCTAACATGCGGTGACGTCGAGGAGAATCCTGGCCCAACCATGAAAA
AGCCTGAACTCACCGCTACCTCTGTCGAGAAGTTTCTGATCGAAAAGTTCGACAGCGTCTCCGACCTGAT
GCAGCTCTCCGAGGGCGAAGAATCTCGGGCTTTCAGCTTCGATGTGGGAGGGCGTGGATATGTCCTGCGG
GTGAATAGCTGCGCCGATGGTTTCTACAAAGATCGCTATGTTTATCGGCACTTTGCATCCGCCGCTCTCC
CTATTCCCGAAGTGCTTGACATTGGGGAGTTCAGCGAGAGCCTGACCTATTGCATCTCCCGCCGTGCACA
GGGTGTCACCTTGCAAGACCTGCCTGAAACCGAACTGCCCGCTGTTCTCCAGCCCGTCGCCGAGGCCATG
GATGCCATCGCTGCCGCCGATCTTAGCCAGACCAGCGGGTTCGGCCCATTCGGACCTCAAGGAATCGGTC
AATACACTACATGGCGCGATTTCATCTGCGCTATTGCTGATCCCCATGTGTATCACTGGCAAACTGTGAT
GGACGACACCGTCAGTGCCTCCGTCGCCCAGGCTCTCGATGAGCTGATGCTTTGGGCCGAGGACTGCCCC
GAAGTCCGGCACCTCGTGCACGCCGATTTCGGCTCCAACAATGTCCTGACCGACAATGGCCGCATAACAG
CCGTCATTGACTGGAGCGAGGCCATGTTCGGGGATTCCCAATACGAGGTCGCCAACATCTTCTTCTGGAG
GCCCTGGTTGGCTTGTATGGAGCAGCAGACCCGCTACTTCGAGCGGAGGCATCCCGAGCTTGCAGGATCT
CCTCGGCTCCGGGCTTATATGCTCCGCATTGGTCTTGACCAACTCTATCAGAGCTTGGTTGACGGCAATT
TCGATGATGCAGCTTGGGCTCAGGGTCGCTGCGACGCAATCGTCCGGTCCGGAGCCGGGACTGTCGGGCG
TACACAAATCGCCCGCAGAAGCGCTGCCGTCTGGACCGATGGCTGTGTGGAAGTGCTCGCCGATAGTGGA
AACAGACGCCCCAGCACTCGTCCTAGGGCAAAGGATCTGCAGTAAAACCCAGCTTTCTTGTACAAAGTGG
TGAGCTCCGCCACCATGGTGAGCAAGGGCGAGGAGCTGTTCACCGGGGTGGTGCCCATCCTGGTCGAGCT
GGACGGCGACGTAAACGGCCACAAGTTCAGCGTGTCCGGCGAGGGCGAGGGCGATGCCACCTACGGCAAG
CTGACCCTGAAGTTCATCTGCACCACCGGCAAGCTGCCCGTGCCCTGGCCCACCCTCGTGACCACCCTGA
CCTACGGCGTGCAGTGCTTCAGCCGCTACCCCGACCACATGAAGCAGCACGACTTCTTCAAGTCCGCCAT
GCCCGAAGGCTACGTCCAGGAGCGCACCATCTTCTTCAAGGACGACGGCAACTACAAGACCCGCGCCGAG
GTGAAGTTCGAGGGCGACACCCTGGTGAACCGCATCGAGCTGAAGGGCATCGACTTCAAGGAGGACGGCA
ACATCCTGGGGCACAAGCTGGAGTACAACTACAACAGCCACAACGTCTATATCATGGCCGACAAGCAGAA
GAACGGCATCAAGGTGAACTTCAAGATCCGCCACAACATCGAGGACGGCAGCGTGCAGCTCGCCGACCAC
TACCAGCAGAACACCCCCATCGGCGACGGCCCCGTGCTGCTGCCCGACAACCACTACCTGAGCACCCAGT
CCGCCCTGAGCAAAGACCCCAACGAGAAGCGCGATCACATGGTCCTGCTGGAGTTCGTGACCGCCGCCGG
GATCACTCTCGGCATGGACGAGCTGTACAAGCACCGGTCCACGTGACGTAAGCTAGCAGGATCTTTGTGA
AGGAACCTTACTTCTGTGGTGTGACATAATTGGACAAACTACCTACAGAGATTTAAAGCTCTAAGGTAAA
TATAAAATTTTTAAGTGTATAATGTGTTAAACTACTGATTCTAATTGTTTGTGTATTTTAGATTCCAACC
TATGGAACTGATGAATGGGAGCAGTGGTGGAATGCCTTTAATGAGGAAAACCTGTTTTGCTCAGAAGAAA
TGCCATCTAGTGATGATGAGGCTACTGCTGACTCTCAACATTCTACTCCTCCAAAAAAGAAGAGAAAGGT
AGAAGACCCCAAGGACTTTCCTTCAGAATTGCTAAGTTTTTTGAGTCATGCTGTGTTTAGTAATAGAACT
CTTGCTTGCTTTGCTATTTACACCACAAAGGAAAAAGCTGCACTGCTATACAAGAAAATTATGGAAAAAT
ATTCTGTAACCTTTATAAGTAGGCATAACAGTTATAATCATAACATACTGTTTTTTCTTACTCCACACAG
GCATAGAGTGTCTGCTATTAATAACTATGCTCAAAAATTGTGTACCTTTAGCTTTTTAATTTGTAAAGGG
GTTAATAAGGAATATTTGATGTATAGTGCCTTGACTAGAGATCATAATCAGCCATACCACATTTGTAGAG
GTTTTACTTGCTTTAAAAAACCTCCCACACCTCCCCCTGAACCTGAAACATAAAATGAATGCAATTGTTG
TTGTTAACTTGTTTATTGCAGCTTATAATGGTTACAAATAAAGCAATAGCATCACAAATTTCACAAATAA
AGCATTTTTTTCACTGCATTCTAGTTGTGGTTTGTCCAAACTCATCAATGTATCTTATCATGTCTGGATC
CCGTTTAAACTACGCGTAATTCAAACAGGGTTCTGGCGTCGTTCTCGTACTGTTTTCCCCAGGCCAGTGC
TTTAGCGTTATTGAAAAAGGAAGAGTATGAGTATTCAACATTTCCGTGTCGCCCTTATTCCCTTTTTTGC
GGCATTTTGCCTTCCTGTTTTTGCTCACCCAGAAACGCTGGTGAAAGTAAAAGATGCTGAAGATCAGTTG
GGTGCACGAGTGGGTTACATCGAACTGGATCTCAACAGCGGTAAGATCCTTGAGAGTTTTCGCCCCGAAG
AACGTTTTCCAATGATGAGCACTTTTAAAGTTCTGCTATGTGGCGCGGTATTATCCCGTATTGACGCCGG
GCAAGAGCAACTCGGTCGCCGCATACACTATTCTCAGAATGACTTGGTTGAGTACTCACCAGTCACAGAA
AAGCATCTTACGGATGGCATGACAGTAAGAGAATTATGCAGTGCTGCCATAACCATGAGTGATAACACTG
CGGCCAACTTACTTCTGACAACGATCGGAGGACCGAAGGAGCTAACCGCTTTTTTGCACAACATGGGGGA
TCATGTAACTCGCCTTGATCGTTGGGAACCGGAGCTGAATGAAGCCATACCAAACGACGAGCGTGACACC
ACGATGCCTGTAGCAATGGCAACAACGTTGCGCAAACTATTAACTGGCGAACTACTTACTCTAGCTTCCC
GGCAACAATTAATAGACTGGATGGAGGCGGATAAAGTTGCAGGACCACTTCTGCGCTCGGCCCTTCCGGC
TGGCTGGTTTATTGCTGATAAATCTGGAGCCGGTGAGCGTGGGTCTCGCGGTATCATTGCAGCACTGGGG
CCAGATGGTAAGCCCTCCCGTATCGTAGTTATCTACACGACGGGGAGTCAGGCAACTATGGATGAACGAA
ATAGACAGATCGCTGAGATAGGTGCCTCACTGATTAAGCATTGGTAACTGTCAGACCAAGTTTACTCATA
TATACTTTAGATTGATTTAAAACTTCATTTTTAATTTAAAAGGATCTAGGTGAAGATCCTTTTTGATAAT
CTCATGACCAAAATCCCTTAACGTGAGTTTTCGTTCCACTGAGCGTCAGACCCCGTAGAAAAGATCAAAG
GATCTTCTTGAGATCCTTTTTTTCTGCGCGTAATCTGCTGCTTGCAAACAAAAAAACCACCGCTACCAGC
GGTGGTTTGTTTGCCGGATCAAGAGCTACCAACTCTTTTTCCGAAGGTAACTGGCTTCAGCAGAGCGCAG
ATACCAAATACTGTCCTTCTAGTGTAGCCGTAGTTAGGCCACCACTTCAAGAACTCTGTAGCACCGCCTA
CATACCTCGCTCTGCTAATCCTGTTACCAGTGGCTGCTGCCAGTGGCGATAAGTCGTGTCTTACCGGGTT
GGACTCAAGACGATAGTTACCGGATAAGGCGCAGCGGTCGGGCTGAACGGGGGGTTCGTGCACACAGCCC
AGCTTGGAGCGAACGACCTACACCGAACTGAGATACCTACAGCGTGAGCTATGAGAAAGCGCCACGCTTC
CCGAAGGGAGAAAGGCGGACAGGTATCCGGTAAGCGGCAGGGTCGGAACAGGAGAGCGCACGAGGGAGCT
TCCAGGGGGAAACGCCTGGTATCTTTATAGTCCTGTCGGGTTTCGCCACCTCTGACTTGAGCGTCGATTT
TTGTGATGCTCGTCAGGGGGGCGGAGCCTATGGAAAAACGCCAGCAACGCGGCCTTTTTACGGTTCCTGG
CCTTTTGCTGGCCTTTTGCTCACATGTTCTTTCCTGCGTTATCCCCTGATTCTGTGGATAACCGTATTAC
CGCCTTTGAGTGAGCTGATACCGCTCGCCGCAGCCGAACGACCGAGCGCAGCGAGTCAGTGAGCGAGGAA
GCGGAAGA
