>Addgene plasmid #78902 | pAct:MS2-p65-HSF | addgene partial sequence | sequence record 154065 | AC5 5'-ACACAAAGCCGCTCCATCAG-3'
AGTTTGTACAAAAAAGCAGGCTACAAAGCCACCATGGCTTCAAACTTTACTCAGTTCGTGCTCGTGGACA
ATGGTGGGACAGGGGATGTGACAGTGGCTCCTTCTAATTTCGCTAATGGGGTGGCAGAGTGGATCAGCTC
CAACTCACGGAGCCAGGCCTACAAGGTGACATGCAGCGTCAGGCAGTCTAGTGCCCAGAAGAGAAAGTAT
ACCATCAAGGTGGAGGTCCCCAAAGTGGCTACCCAGACAGTGGGCGGAGTCGAACTGCCTGTCGCCGCTT
GGAGGTCCTACCTGAACATGGAGCTCACTATCCCAATTTTCGCTACCAATTCTGACTGTGAACTCATCGT
GAAGGCAATGCAGGGGCTCCTCAAAGACGGTAATCCTATCCCTTCCGCCATCGCCGCTAACTCAGGTATC
TACAGCGCTGGAGGAGGTGGAAGCGGAGGAGGAGGAAGCGGAGGAGGAGGTAGCGGACCTAAGAAAAAGA
GGAAGGTGGCGGCCGCTGGATCCCCTTCAGGGCAGATCAGCAACCAGGCCCTGGCTCTGGCCCCTAGCTC
CGCTCCAGTGCTGGCCCAGACTATGGTGCCCTCTAGTGCTATGGTGCCTCTGGCCCAGCCACCTGCTCCA
GCCCCTGTGCTGACCCCAGGACCACCCCAGTCACTGAGCGCTCCAGTGCCCAAGTCTACACAGGCCGGCG
AGGGGACTCTGAGTGAAGCTCTGCTGCACCTGCAGTTCGACGCTGATGAGGACCTGGGAGCTCTGCTGGG
GAACAGCACCGATCCCGGAGTGTTCACAGATCTGGCCTCCGTGGACAACTCTGAGTTTCAGCAGCTGCTG
AATCAGGGCGTGTCCATGTCTCATAGTACAGCCGAACCAATGCTGATGGA
