>Addgene plasmid #78902 | pAct:MS2-p65-HSF | addgene partial sequence | sequence record 154066 | EGFP-N 5'-CGTCGCCGTCCAGCTCGACCAG-3'
GCTCCTCGCCCTTGCTCACCATGGTGGCGGAGCTCACCACTTTGTACAAGAAAGCTGGGTTTTACTGCAG
ATCCTTTGCCCTAGGACGAGTGCTGGGGCGTCTGTTTCCACTATCGGCGAGCACTTCCACACAGCCATCG
GTCCAGACGGCAGCGCTTCTGCGGGCGATTTGTGTACGCCCGACAGTCCCGGCTCCGGACCGGACGATTG
CGTCGCAGCGACCCTGAGCCCAAGCTGCATCATCGAAATTGCCGTCAACCAAGCTCTGATAGAGTTGGTC
AAGACCAATGCGGAGCATATAAGCCCGGAGCCGAGGAGATCCTGCAAGCTCGGGATGCCTCCGCTCGAAG
TAGCGGGTCTGCTGCTCCATACAAGCCAACCAGGGCCTCCAGAAGAAGATGTTGGCGACCTCGTATTGGG
AATCCCCGAACATGGCCTCGCTCCAGTCAATGACGGCTGTTATGCGGCCATTGTCGGTCAGGACATTGTT
GGAGCCGAAATCGGCGTGCACGAGGTGCCGGACTTCGGGGCAGTCCTCGGCCCAAAGCATCAGCTCATCG
AGAGCCTGGGCGACGGAGGCACTGACGGTGTCGTCCATCACAGTTTGCCAGTGATACACATGGGGATCAG
CAATAGCGCAGATGAAATCGCGCCATGTAGTGTATTGACCGATTCCTTGAGGTCCGAATGGGCCGAACCC
GCTGGTCTGGCTAAGATCGGCGGCAGCGATGGCATCCATGGCCTCGGCGACGGGCTGGAGAACAGCGGGC
AGTTCGGTTTCAGGCAGGTCTTGCAAGGTGACACCCTGTGCACGGCGGGAGATGCAATAGGTCAGGCTCT
CGCTGAACTCCCCAATGTCAAGCACTTCGGGAATAGGGAGAGCGGCGGATGCAAAGTGCCGATAAACATA
GCGATCTTTGTAGAAACCATCGGCGCAGCTATTCACCCGC
